>Addgene plasmid #233984 | makeTCR_Hs.TRAV6 | addgene full sequence | sequence record 468304 | Addgene NGS Result
CGTCTCAGATGGAGTCATTCCTGGGAGGTGTTTTGCTGATTTTGTGGCTTCAAGTGGACTGGGTGAAGAG
CCAAAAGATAGAACAGAATTCCGAGGCCCTGAACATTCAGGAGGGTAAAACGGCCACCCTGACCTGCAAC
TATACAAACTATTCTCCAGCATACTTACAGTGGTACCGACAAGATCCAGGAAGAGGCCCTGTTTTCTTGC
TACTTATACGTGAAAATGAGAAAGAAAAAAGGAAAGAAAGACTGAAGGTCACCTTTGATACCACCCTTAA
ACAGAGTTTGTTTCATATCACAGCCTCCCAGCCTGCAGACTCAGCTACCTACCTCTGTTGAGACGCAGGG
AAGATGGCCGCGAAGAAAACGTCATAGCTGTTTCCTGACTGACCATTTAAATCATACCTGACCTCCATAG
CAGAAAGTCAAAAGCCTCCGACCGGAGGCTTTTGACTTGATCGGCACGTAAGAGGTTCCAACTTTCACCA
TAATGAAATAAGATCACTACCGGGCGTATTTTTTGAGTTATCGAGATTTTCAGGAGCTAAGGAAGCTAAA
ATGGAGAAAAAAATCACTGGATATACCACCGTTGATATATCCCAATGGCATCGTAAAGAACATTTTGAGG
CATTTCAGTCAGTTGCTCAATGTACCTATAACCAGACCGTTCAGCTGGATATTACGGCCTTTTTAAAGAC
CGTAAAGAAAAATAAGCACAAGTTTTATCCGGCCTTTATTCACATTCTTGCCCGCCTGATGAATGCTCAT
CCGGAATTTCGTATGGCAATGAAAGACGGTGAGCTGGTGATATGGGATAGTGTTCACCCTTGTTACACCG
TTTTCCATGAGCAAACTGAAACGTTTTCATCGCTCTGGAGTGAATACCACGACGATTTCCGGCAGTTTCT
ACACATATATTCGCAAGATGTGGCGTGTTACGGTGAAAACCTGGCCTATTTCCCTAAAGGGTTTATTGAG
AATATGTTTTTTGTCTCAGCCAATCCCTGGGTGAGTTTCACCAGTTTTGATTTAAACGTGGCCAATATGG
ACAACTTCTTCGCCCCCGTTTTCACCATGGGCAAATATTATACGCAAGGCGACAAGGTGCTGATGCCGCT
GGCGATTCAGGTTCATCATGCCGTTTGTGATGGCTTCCATGTCGGCAGAATGCTTAATGAATTACAACAG
TACTGCGATGAGTGGCAGGGCGGGGCGTAATGAGGGCCCAAATGTAATCACCTGGCTCACCTTCGGGTGG
GCCTTTCTGCGTTGCTGGCGTTTTTCCATAGGCTCCGCCCCCCTGACGAGCATCACAAAAATCGATGCTC
AAGTCAGAGGTGGCGAAACCCGACAGGACTATAAAGATACCAGGCGTTTCCCCCTGGAAGCTCCCTCGTG
CGCTCTCCTGTTCCGACCCTGCCGCTTACCGGATACCTGTCCGCCTTTCTCCCTTCGGGAAGCGTGGCGC
TTTCTCATAGCTCACGCTGTAGGTATCTCAGTTCGGTGTAGGTCGTTCGCTCCAAGCTGGGCTGTGTGCA
CGAACCCCCCGTTCAGCCCGACCGCTGCGCCTTATCCGGTAACTATCGTCTTGAGTCCAACCCGGTAAGA
CACGACTTATCGCCACTGGCAGCAGCCACTGGTAACAGGATTAGCAGAGCGAGGTATGTAGGCGGTGCTA
CAGAGTTCTTGAAGTGGTGGCCTAACTACGGCTACACTAGAAGAACAGTATTTGGTATCTGCGCTCTGCT
GAAGCCAGTTACCTCGGAAAAAGAGTTGGTAGCTCTTGATCCGGCAAACAAACCACCGCTGGTAGCGGTG
GTTTTTTTGTTTGCAAGCAGCAGATTACGCGCAGAAAAAAAGGATCTCAAGAAGATCCTTTGATTTTCTA
CCGAAGAAAGGCCCACCCGTGAAGGTGAGCCAGTGAGTTGATTGCAGTCCAGTTACGCTGGAGTCTGAGG
CTCGTCCTGAATGATATCAAGCTTGAATTCGTTTGTAAAACGACGGCCAGTGCTAACCGTATCGCATTGG
CCATACCTACA
Features (pLannotate 1.2.2; 8 found; start..end, strand, type, name):
      6..338     +  CDS            TRAV6 (fragment): TVA6_HUMAN - Also known as TCRAV5S1 From Homo sapiens (Human).
    426..457     +  terminator     tonB terminator: bidirectional E. coli tonB-P14 transcription terminator
    458..560     +  promoter       cat promoter: promoter of the E. coli cat gene encoding chloramphenicol acetyltransferase
    561..1217    +  CDS            cat: CAT_ECOLX - Experimental evidence at protein level: Swiss-Prot protein existence level 1. This enzyme is an effector of chloramphenicol resistance in bacteria. From Escherichia coli. This protein is used as a marker in many commonly used cloning vectors, such as pACYC184.
   1244..1271    +  terminator     T7Te terminator: phage T7 early transcription terminator
   1283..1870    -  rep_origin     ori: high-copy-number ColE1/pMB1/pBR322/pUC origin of replication
   1892..1921    -  terminator     T3Te terminator: phage T3 early transcription terminator
   1993..2012    -  CDS            lacZα (fragment): LacZα fragment of β-galactosidase; lacZ fragment
