[The description below was written by a language model from this plasmid's Addgene catalogue record and pLannotate feature annotations shown in this document.]
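Description:
makeTCR_Hs.TRAV6 is a small synthetic-biology parts plasmid (about 2.0 kb in the sequenced record) that stores a single human T cell receptor alpha variable gene segment, TRAV6, as a module for the makeTCR assembly system. It is built on the custom pmakeTCR backbone, a minimal 1.7 kb bacterial cloning vector with no eukaryotic expression elements. Propagation in E. coli relies on a high-copy ColE1/pUC-type origin. Selection is by chloramphenicol, conferred by the cat gene (chloramphenicol acetyltransferase) under its native cat promoter. The tonB, T7Te and T3Te transcription terminators bracket the marker and origin, which in general insulates the insert region from read-through transcription. A short residual lacZα fragment is also annotated, and the record lists M13 forward and reverse primer sites for sequencing the insert.

The payload is a roughly 330 bp synthetic fragment annotated as a partial TRAV6 coding sequence. No promoter drives it, so the plasmid serves as a donor of the part rather than as an expression construct. The insert is flanked by defined four-base junctions that are recorded as not destroyed. This is consistent with a modular, overhang-directed assembly scheme in which the V segment is released and ligated in order with other TCR modules, although the record does not name the enzyme used or the other components. The stated purpose is to supply the human TRAV gene for makeTCR assembly, a platform described as enabling rapid, scalable, single-step synthesis of T cell receptors. This plasmid would therefore be chosen when the TCR alpha chain being rebuilt uses TRAV6.
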