Addgene plasmid #233984: makeTCR_Hs.TRAV6
Purpose: Hs TRAV gene for makeTCR assembly
Depositing lab: Michael Platten. Depositing organization: Deutsches Krebsforschungszentrum (DKFZ). Publication: makeTCR: A Modular Platform for Rapid, Flexible, Scalable, Single-Step T Cell Receptor Synthesis. Hamberger M, Neuhoff M-T, Pietrantonio SV, Boschert T, Maldonado Torres C, Errerd A, Tan CL, Lindner JM, Platten M, Green EW. bioRxiv 2025.04.27.647198 10.1101/2025.04.27.647198.
Backbone
  Vector backbone: pmakeTCR
  Backbone manufacturer: custom
  Backbone size w/o insert (bp): 1710
  Vector type: Synthetic Biology
Growth in bacteria
  Bacterial resistance: Chloramphenicol, 25 μg/mL
  Growth temperature: 37°C
  Growth strain: DH5alpha
  Copy number: High Copy
Gene/Insert
  Gene/Insert name: TRAV6 (alt name: ENSG00000211780)
  Species: H. sapiens (human)
  Insert size (bp): 331
  Entrez Gene: TRAV6 (a.k.a. TCRAV5S1, TCRAV6S1)
  Promoter: n/a
  Cloning method: Restriction Enzyme; 5′ cloning site GATG (not destroyed); 3′ cloning site CTGT (not destroyed)
  Sequencing primers: 5′ M13 (-21) Forward; 3′ M13 Reverse
Resource information
  A portion of this plasmid was derived from a plasmid made by: synthetic
Terms and licenses: Academic/Nonprofit Terms; Industry Terms: Not Available to Industry
Depositor comments: Please visit https://doi.org/10.1101/2025.04.27.647198 for bioRxiv preprint.
How to cite: makeTCR_Hs.TRAV6 was a gift from Michael Platten (Addgene plasmid # 233984 ; http://n2t.net/addgene:233984 ; RRID:Addgene_233984)
